Addgene plasmid #89612: pET21a - SodA
Purpose: Expresses recombinant 6HIS tagged T. cruzi superoxide dismutase A protein in E. coli upon IPTG induction
Depositing lab: Judy Lieberman. Depositing organization: Boston Children's Hospital. Publication: Killer lymphocytes use granulysin, perforin and granzymes to kill intracellular parasites. Dotiwala F, Mulik S, Polidoro RB, Ansara JA, Burleigh BA, Walch M, Gazzinelli RT, Lieberman J. Nat Med. 2016 Feb;22(2):210-6. doi: 10.1038/nm.4023. Epub 2016 Jan 11. PubMed 26752517.
Backbone
  Vector backbone: pET21a
  Backbone size w/o insert (bp): 5500
  Vector type: Bacterial Expression
Growth in bacteria
  Bacterial resistance: Ampicillin, 100 μg/mL
  Growth temperature: 37°C
  Growth strain: DH5alpha
  Copy number: High Copy
Gene/Insert
  Gene/Insert name: Superoxide dismutase A (alt name: SodA)
  Species: T. cruzi
  Insert size (bp): 699
  GenBank ID: Tc00.1047053509775.40 Tc00.1047053509775.40
  Tag / fusion protein: 6HIS (C terminal on insert); T7 tag (gene 10 leader) (N terminal on backbone)
Terms and licenses: Academic/Nonprofit Terms; Industry Terms: Not Available to Industry
Depositor comments: Addgene NGS results found A229V within the Superoxide dismutase A translation compared to Tc00.1047053509775.40. Depositor states that mutation is outside of functional domains
How to cite: pET21a - SodA was a gift from Judy Lieberman (Addgene plasmid # 89612 ; http://n2t.net/addgene:89612 ; RRID:Addgene_89612)
