[The description below was written by a language model from this plasmid's Addgene catalogue record and pLannotate feature annotations shown in this document.]
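Description:
pET21a - SodA is a bacterial expression plasmid built on the pET21a backbone for IPTG-inducible production of recombinant Trypanosoma cruzi superoxide dismutase A in E. coli. The sequenced record is about 6.1 kb, consistent with a roughly 5.5 kb backbone carrying the 699 bp insert. It is selected with ampicillin through the bla (AmpR) gene and replicates from a ColE1/pBR322-type origin. The catalogue lists it as high copy, although the feature table also shows the rop gene and bom region typical of pBR322-derived pET vectors, which normally moderate copy number. An f1 origin is present for single-stranded DNA production, and short tetracycline-resistance fragments are non-functional backbone remnants.

The SodA coding sequence sits downstream of a T7 promoter fused to a lac operator, followed by the efficient T7 gene 10 ribosome binding site, and is terminated by the T7 terminator. The plasmid-borne lacI gene supplies lac repressor, keeping transcription off until IPTG is added in a host that provides T7 RNA polymerase. The protein is made with the backbone's N-terminal T7 tag (gene 10 leader) and a C-terminal 6xHis tag for metal-affinity purification; the annotation tool labels this a fragment of a 9xHis tag. The automated annotation calls the insert E. coli sodB, which reflects homology among iron-type superoxide dismutases rather than the true source; the catalogue identifies it as the T. cruzi gene. Sequencing found an A229V substitution relative to the reference, which the depositor states lies outside the functional domains. The associated publication concerns killing of intracellular parasites by killer lymphocytes, though the record does not state how the purified protein was used.
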