Features (pLannotate 1.2.2; 20 found; start..end, strand, type, name):
      1..33      +  CDS            T7 tag (gene 10 leader): leader peptide from bacteriophage T7 gene 10 promotes efficient translation in E. coli
    145..720     +  CDS            sodB: SODF_ECOLI - Experimental evidence at protein level: Swiss-Prot protein existence level 1. Destroys superoxide anion radicals which are normally produced within the cells and which are toxic to biological systems. From Escherichia coli (strain K12).
    757..774     +  CDS            9xHis (fragment): 9xHis affinity tag
    784..833     +  CDS            SET1 (fragment): solubility-enhancement tag derived from T7 phage gene 10B
    841..888     +  terminator     T7 terminator: transcription terminator for bacteriophage T7 RNA polymerase
    925..1353    +  rep_origin     f1 ori (sequence partly withheld): f1 bacteriophage origin of replication; arrow indicates direction of (+) strand synthesis
   1406..1510    +  promoter       AmpR promoter: bla
   1511..2371    +  CDS            AmpR: β-lactamase; bla; confers resistance to ampicillin, carbenicillin, and related antibiotics
   2542..3130    +  rep_origin     ori: high-copy-number ColE1/pMB1/pBR322/pUC origin of replication
   3316..3455    -  misc_feature   bom: basis of mobility region from pBR322
   3557..3748    -  CDS            rop: Rop protein, which maintains plasmids at low copy number; rop
   3765..4145    +  CDS            YPB1_ECOLX: Protein predicted: Swiss-Prot protein existence level 4. From Escherichia coli.
   4217..4508    -  CDS            TcR (fragment): tetracycline efflux protein; tet; confers resistance to tetracycline
   4523..4544    -  protein_bind   CAP binding site: CAP binding activates transcription in the presence of cAMP. E. coli catabolite activator protein
   4557..5639    -  CDS            lacI: lac repressor; lacI; The lac repressor binds to the lac operator to inhibit transcription in E. coli. This inhibition can be relieved by adding lactose or isopropyl-β-D-thiogalactopyranoside (IPTG).
   5640..5717    -  promoter       lacI promoter: lacI
   5725..6004    -  CDS            TcR (fragment): tetracycline efflux protein; tet; confers resistance to tetracycline
   6026..6044    +  promoter       T7 promoter: promoter for bacteriophage T7 RNA polymerase
   6045..6069    +  protein_bind   lac operator: The lac repressor binds to the lac operator to inhibit transcription in E. coli. This inhibition can be relieved by adding lactose or isopropyl-β-D-thiogalactopyranoside (IPTG). lac repressor encoded by lacI
   6084..6106    +  RBS            RBS: efficient ribosome binding site from bacteriophage T7 gene 10 (Olins and Rangwala, 1989)
>Addgene plasmid #89612 | pET21a - SodA | addgene full sequence | sequence record 176693 | Addgene NGS Result
ATGGCTAGCATGACTGGTGGACAGCAAATGGGTCGCGGATCCATGTTGAGACGTGCGGTGAATATATCCA
TTGCCAGAGGGCGCATGGCGTTGATGAGCTACGCGACGCTGCCTGACCTTTTAAAACCAAGTGGCGCCCC
GGCCGAGTTGCCCAAGTTGGGGTTTAACTGGAAGGATGGATGTGCCCCTGTCTTCAGCCCGCGCCAGATG
GAATTGCACTACACCAAACACCACAAGGCGTATGTGGACAAATTAAATGCGCTGGCAGGGACAACATACG
ATGGGAAGAGCATTGAGGAGATTATCCTTGCGGTCGCAAATGACGCCGAGAAGAAGGGTCTTTTCAACCA
AGCCGCACAGCATTTTAACCACACCTTTTACTTCCGTTGCATCACCCCTAATGGGAAGGCGATGCCAAAG
TCCCTTGAGTCTGCTGTTACGGCCCAGTTTGGTTCGGTGGAACAGTTTAAAGATGCCTTTGTGCAGGCAG
GGGTGAATAACTTTGGCTCGGGTTGGACGTGGCTGTGCGTGGACCCGTCGAATAAGAATCAGCTCGTTAT
TGACAATACGAGCAACGCCGGATGTCCCTTAACGAAGGGACTGCGCCCCGTCCTCGCAGTGGATGTGTGG
GAGCATGCGTACTACAAGGACTTTGAAAACCGCCGGCCGGATTACTTGAAGGAGATCTGGTCGGTCATCG
ACTGGGAGTTTGTTGCAAAGATGCATGTGCAGGCAATAAAAGCGGCCGCACTCGAGCACCACCACCACCA
CCACTGAGATCCGGCTGCTAACAAAGCCCGAAAGGAAGCTGAGTTGGCTGCTGCCACCGCTGAGCAATAA
CTAGCATAACCCCTTGGGGCCTCTAAACGGGTCTTGAGGGGTTTTTTGCTGAAAGGAGGAACTATATCCG
GATTGGCGAATGGG
[124 nt withheld, positions 925-1048]
C
[91 nt withheld, positions 1050-1140]
A
[49 nt withheld, positions 1142-1190]
CCTTTGACGTTGGAGTCCACGTTCTTT
[37 nt withheld, positions 1218-1254]
ACCCTATCTCGGTCTATTCTTTTGATTTATAAGGGATTTTGCCGATTTCGGCCTATTGGTTAAAAAATGA
GCTGATTTAACAAAAATTTAACGCGAATTTTAACAAAATATTAACGCTTACAATTTAGGTGGCACTTTTC
GGGGAAATGTGCGCGGAACCCCTATTTGTTTATTTTTCTAAATACATTCAAATATGTATCCGCTCATGAG
ACAATAACCCTGATAAATGCTTCAATAATATTGAAAAAGGAAGAGTATGAGTATTCAACATTTCCGTGTC
GCCCTTATTCCCTTTTTTGCGGCATTTTGCCTTCCTGTTTTTGCTCACCCAGAAACGCTGGTGAAAGTAA
AAGATGCTGAAGATCAGTTGGGTGCACGAGTGGGTTACATCGAACTGGATCTCAACAGCGGTAAGATCCT
TGAGAGTTTTCGCCCCGAAGAACGTTTTCCAATGATGAGCACTTTTAAAGTTCTGCTATGTGGCGCGGTA
TTATCCCGTATTGACGCCGGGCAAGAGCAACTCGGTCGCCGCATACACTATTCTCAGAATGACTTGGTTG
AGTACTCACCAGTCACAGAAAAGCATCTTACGGATGGCATGACAGTAAGAGAATTATGCAGTGCTGCCAT
AACCATGAGTGATAACACTGCGGCCAACTTACTTCTGACAACGATCGGAGGACCGAAGGAGCTAACCGCT
TTTTTGCACAACATGGGGGATCATGTAACTCGCCTTGATCGTTGGGAACCGGAGCTGAATGAAGCCATAC
CAAACGACGAGCGTGACACCACGATGCCTGCAGCAATGGCAACAACGTTGCGCAAACTATTAACTGGCGA
ACTACTTACTCTAGCTTCCCGGCAACAATTAATAGACTGGATGGAGGCGGATAAAGTTGCAGGACCACTT
CTGCGCTCGGCCCTTCCGGCTGGCTGGTTTATTGCTGATAAATCTGGAGCCGGTGAGCGTGGGTCTCGCG
GTATCATTGCAGCACTGGGGCCAGATGGTAAGCCCTCCCGTATCGTAGTTATCTACACGACGGGGAGTCA
GGCAACTATGGATGAACGAAATAGACAGATCGCTGAGATAGGTGCCTCACTGATTAAGCATTGGTAACTG
TCAGACCAAGTTTACTCATATATACTTTAGATTGATTTAAAACTTCATTTTTAATTTAAAAGGATCTAGG
TGAAGATCCTTTTTGATAATCTCATGACCAAAATCCCTTAACGTGAGTTTTCGTTCCACTGAGCGTCAGA
CCCCGTAGAAAAGATCAAAGGATCTTCTTGAGATCCTTTTTTTCTGCGCGTAATCTGCTGCTTGCAAACA
AAAAAACCACCGCTACCAGCGGTGGTTTGTTTGCCGGATCAAGAGCTACCAACTCTTTTTCCGAAGGTAA
CTGGCTTCAGCAGAGCGCAGATACCAAATACTGTCCTTCTAGTGTAGCCGTAGTTAGGCCACCACTTCAA
GAACTCTGTAGCACCGCCTACATACCTCGCTCTGCTAATCCTGTTACCAGTGGCTGCTGCCAGTGGCGAT
AAGTCGTGTCTTACCGGGTTGGACTCAAGACGATAGTTACCGGATAAGGCGCAGCGGTCGGGCTGAACGG
GGGGTTCGTGCACACAGCCCAGCTTGGAGCGAACGACCTACACCGAACTGAGATACCTACAGCGTGAGCT
ATGAGAAAGCGCCACGCTTCCCGAAGGGAGAAAGGCGGACAGGTATCCGGTAAGCGGCAGGGTCGGAACA
GGAGAGCGCACGAGGGAGCTTCCAGGGGGAAACGCCTGGTATCTTTATAGTCCTGTCGGGTTTCGCCACC
TCTGACTTGAGCGTCGATTTTTGTGATGCTCGTCAGGGGGGCGGAGCCTATGGAAAAACGCCAGCAACGC
GGCCTTTTTACGGTTCCTGGCCTTTTGCTGGCCTTTTGCTCACATGTTCTTTCCTGCGTTATCCCCTGAT
TCTGTGGATAACCGTATTACCGCCTTTGAGTGAGCTGATACCGCTCGCCGCAGCCGAACGACCGAGCGCA
GCGAGTCAGTGAGCGAGGAAGCGGAAGAGCGCCTGATGCGGTATTTTCTCCTTACGCATCTGTGCGGTAT
TTCACACCGCAATGGTGCACTCTCAGTACAATCTGCTCTGATGCCGCATAGTTAAGCCAGTATACACTCC
GCTATCGCTACGTGACTGGGTCATGGCTGCGCCCCGACACCCGCCAACACCCGCTGACGCGCCCTGACGG
GCTTGTCTGCTCCCGGCATCCGCTTACAGACAAGCTGTGACCGTCTCCGGGAGCTGCATGTGTCAGAGGT
TTTCACCGTCATCACCGAAACGCGCGAGGCAGCTGCGGTAAAGCTCATCAGCGTGGTCGTGAAGCGATTC
ACAGATGTCTGCCTGTTCATCCGCGTCCAGCTCGTTGAGTTTCTCCAGAAGCGTTAATGTCTGGCTTCTG
ATAAAGCGGGCCATGTTAAGGGCGGTTTTTTCCTGTTTGGTCACTGATGCCTCCGTGTAAGGGGGATTTC
TGTTCATGGGGGTAATGATACCGATGAAACGAGAGAGGATGCTCACGATACGGGTTACTGATGATGAACA
TGCCCGGTTACTGGAACGTTGTGAGGGTAAACAACTGGCGGTATGGATGCGGCGGGACCAGAGAAAAATC
ACTCAGGGTCAATGCCAGCGCTTCGTTAATACAGATGTAGGTGTTCCACAGGGTAGCCAGCAGCATCCTG
CGATGCAGATCCGGAACATAATGGTGCAGGGCGCTGACTTCCGCGTTTCCAGACTTTACGAAACACGGAA
ACCGAAGACCATTCATGTTGTTGCTCAGGTCGCAGACGTTTTGCAGCAGCAGTCGCTTCACGTTCGCTCG
CGTATCGGTGATTCATTCTGCTAACCAGTAAGGCAACCCCGCCAGCCTAGCCGGGTCCTCAACGACAGGA
GCACGATCATGCGCACCCGTGGGGCCGCCATGCCGGCGATAATGGCCTGCTTCTCGCCGAAACGTTTGGT
GGCGGGACCAGTGACGAAGGCTTGAGCGAGGGCGTGCAAGATTCCGAATACCGCAAGCGACAGGCCGATC
ATCGTCGCGCTCCAGCGAAAGCGGTCCTCGCCGAAAATGACCCAGAGCGCTGCCGGCACCTGTCCTACGA
GTTGCATGATAAAGAAGACAGTCATAAGTGCGGCGACGATAGTCATGCCCCGCGCCCACCGGAAGGAGCT
GACTGGGTTGAAGGCTCTCAAGGGCATCGGTCGAGATCCCGGTGCCTAATGAGTGAGCTAACTTACATTA
ATTGCGTTGCGCTCACTGCCCGCTTTCCAGTCGGGAAACCTGTCGTGCCAGCTGCATTAATGAATCGGCC
AACGCGCGGGGAGAGGCGGTTTGCGTATTGGGCGCCAGGGTGGTTTTTCTTTTCACCAGTGAGACGGGCA
ACAGCTGATTGCCCTTCACCGCCTGGCCCTGAGAGAGTTGCAGCAAGCGGTCCACGCTGGTTTGCCCCAG
CAGGCGAAAATCCTGTTTGATGGTGGTTAACGGCGGGATATAACATGAGCTGTCTTCGGTATCGTCGTAT
CCCACTACCGAGATATCCGCACCAACGCGCAGCCCGGACTCGGTAATGGCGCGCATTGCGCCCAGCGCCA
TCTGATCGTTGGCAACCAGCATCGCAGTGGGAACGATGCCCTCATTCAGCATTTGCATGGTTTGTTGAAA
ACCGGACATGGCACTCCAGTCGCCTTCCCGTTCCGCTATCGGCTGAATTTGATTGCGAGTGAGATATTTA
TGCCAGCCAGCCAGACGCAGACGCGCCGAGACAGAACTTAATGGGCCCGCTAACAGCGCGATTTGCTGGT
GACCCAATGCGACCAGATGCTCCACGCCCAGTCGCGTACCGTCTTCATGGGAGAAAATAATACTGTTGAT
GGGTGTCTGGTCAGAGACATCAAGAAATAACGCCGGAACATTAGTGCAGGCAGCTTCCACAGCAATGGCA
TCCTGGTCATCCAGCGGATAGTTAATGATCAGCCCACTGACGCGTTGCGCGAGAAGATTGTGCACCGCCG
CTTTACAGGCTTCGACGCCGCTTCGTTCTACCATCGACACCACCACGCTGGCACCCAGTTGATCGGCGCG
AGATTTAATCGCCGCGACAATTTGCGACGGCGCGTGCAGGGCCAGACTGGAGGTGGCAACGCCAATCAGC
AACGACTGTTTGCCCGCCAGTTGTTGTGCCACGCGGTTGGGAATGTAATTCAGCTCCGCCATCGCCGCTT
CCACTTTTTCCCGCGTTTTCGCAGAAACGTGGCTGGCCTGGTTCACCACGCGGGAAACGGTCTGATAAGA
GACACCGGCATACTCTGCGACATCGTATAACGTTACTGGTTTCACATTCACCACCCTGAATTGACTCTCT
TCCGGGCGCTATCATGCCATACCGCGAAAGGTTTTGCGCCATTCGATGGTGTCCGGGATCTCGACGCTCT
CCCTTATGCGACTCCTGCATTAGGAAGCAGCCCAGTAGTAGGTTGAGGCCGTTGAGCACCGCCGCCGCAA
GGAATGGTGCATGCAAGGAGATGGCGCCCAACAGTCCCCCGGCCACGGGGCCTGCCACCATACCCACGCC
GAAACAAGCGCTCATGAGCCCGAAGTGGCGAGCCCGATCTTCCCCATCGGTGATGTCGGCGATATAGGCG
CCAGCAACCGCACCTGTGGCGCCGGTGATGCCGGCCACGATGCGTCCGGCGTAGAGGATCGAGATCTCGA
TCCCGCGAAATTAATACGACTCACTATAGGGGAATTGTGAGCGGATAACAATTCCCCTCTAGAAATAATT
TTGTTTAACTTTAAGAAGGAGATATACAT
